Addgene plasmid #158901: JGI_018063
Purpose: Hydrocarbon Structures for Fuels and Chemicals
Depositing lab: Joint Genome Institute.
Backbone
  Vector backbone: pET28b
  Vector type: Synthetic Biology
Growth in bacteria
  Bacterial resistance: Kanamycin, 50 μg/mL
  Growth temperature: 37°C
  Growth strain: Top10
  Copy number: High Copy
Gene/Insert
  Gene/Insert name: WP_053234550_1 (alt name: Batch220B_p035)
  Species: Synthetic
  Cloning method: Gibson Cloning
Terms and licenses: Academic/Nonprofit Terms; Industry Terms: Not Available to Industry
Depositor comments: pET28b_NdeIXhoI vector with WP_053234550_1 insert, JGI ICE Registry: https://registry.jgi.doe.gov/entry/18063
How to cite: JGI_018063 was a gift from Joint Genome Institute (Addgene plasmid # 158901 ; http://n2t.net/addgene:158901 ; RRID:Addgene_158901)
