[The description below was written by a language model from this plasmid's Addgene catalogue record and pLannotate feature annotations shown in this document.]
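Description:
JGI_018063 is a pET28b-based bacterial expression plasmid of about 6.3 kb, carrying a synthetic open reading frame designated WP_053234550_1 that was inserted by Gibson assembly into the NdeI/XhoI-opened vector. It is selected with kanamycin through the aph(3')-Ia KanR gene and replicates from a ColE1/pBR322-type origin. The catalogue lists it as high copy, although the backbone also retains the rop gene and the bom region, which are associated with lower copy number and with mobilisation respectively. An f1 origin is present, and short tetracycline-resistance fragments and a predicted E. coli ORF appear to be backbone remnants rather than functional parts.

The insert is about 1 kb, and automated annotation matches it to OleA of Xanthomonas campestris. This enzyme performs a non-decarboxylative head-to-head Claisen condensation of two fatty acyl-CoA molecules, an early step in bacterial olefin biosynthesis. The match indicates homology only; the record calls the gene synthetic and does not name its source organism. Expression is driven by a T7 promoter with an adjacent lac operator and the T7 gene 10 ribosome binding site, and it ends at the T7 terminator. The plasmid-borne lacI keeps the cassette repressed until IPTG is added, in a host that supplies T7 RNA polymerase. A His-tag and thrombin cleavage site lie upstream of the insert, so an N-terminally tagged, cleavable protein is expected. A second His-tag fragment lies downstream, but the record does not show whether it is translated.

The depositor and sequencing-derived records differ by only three nucleotides and show the same feature layout. The stated purpose, hydrocarbon structures for fuels and chemicals, suggests the plasmid is used to produce and characterise OleA-family enzymes.
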