Features (pLannotate 1.2.2; 21 found; start..end, strand, type, name):
      7..24      +  CDS            9xHis (fragment): 9xHis affinity tag
     34..83      +  CDS            SET1 (fragment): solubility-enhancement tag derived from T7 phage gene 10B
     91..138     +  terminator     T7 terminator: transcription terminator for bacteriophage T7 RNA polymerase
    175..630     +  rep_origin     f1 ori (sequence partly withheld): f1 bacteriophage origin of replication; arrow indicates direction of (+) strand synthesis
    657..714     +  promoter       AmpR promoter (fragment): bla
    723..1538    -  CDS            KanR: aminoglycoside phosphotransferase; aph(3')-Ia; confers resistance to kanamycin in bacteria or G418 (Geneticin®) in eukaryotes
   1660..2248    +  rep_origin     ori: high-copy-number ColE1/pMB1/pBR322/pUC origin of replication
   2434..2576    -  misc_feature   bom: basis of mobility region from pBR322
   2678..2869    -  CDS            rop: Rop protein, which maintains plasmids at low copy number; rop
   2886..3266    +  CDS            YPB1_ECOLX: Protein predicted: Swiss-Prot protein existence level 4. From Escherichia coli.
   3338..3629    -  CDS            TcR (fragment): tetracycline efflux protein; tet; confers resistance to tetracycline
   3644..3665    -  protein_bind   CAP binding site: CAP binding activates transcription in the presence of cAMP. E. coli catabolite activator protein
   3678..4760    -  CDS            lacI: lac repressor; lacI; The lac repressor binds to the lac operator to inhibit transcription in E. coli. This inhibition can be relieved by adding lactose or isopropyl-β-D-thiogalactopyranoside (IPTG).
   4761..4838    -  promoter       lacI promoter: lacI
   4846..5125    -  CDS            TcR (fragment): tetracycline efflux protein; tet; confers resistance to tetracycline
   5147..5165    +  promoter       T7 promoter: promoter for bacteriophage T7 RNA polymerase
   5166..5190    +  protein_bind   lac operator: The lac repressor binds to the lac operator to inhibit transcription in E. coli. This inhibition can be relieved by adding lactose or isopropyl-β-D-thiogalactopyranoside (IPTG). lac repressor encoded by lacI
   5205..5227    +  RBS            RBS: efficient ribosome binding site from bacteriophage T7 gene 10 (Olins and Rangwala, 1989)
   5240..5257    +  CDS            9xHis (fragment): 9xHis affinity tag
   5267..5292    +  CDS            SET1 (fragment): solubility-enhancement tag derived from T7 phage gene 10B
   5293..6303    +  CDS            oleA: OLEA_XANCP - Experimental evidence at protein level: Swiss-Prot protein existence level 1. Involved in olefin biosynthesis (PubMed:21266575, PubMed:22524624, PubMed:27815501, PubMed:28223313). Catalyzes a non- decarboxylative head-to-head Claisen condensation of two acyl-CoA molecules, generating an (R)-2-alkyl-3-oxoalkanoate (PubMed:21266575, PubMed:22524624, PubMed:27815501). Is active with fatty acyl-CoA substrates that ranged from C(8) to C(16) in length, and is the most active with palmitoyl-CoA and myristoyl-CoA (PubMed:21266575). From Xanthomonas campestris pv. campestris (strain ATCC 3
>Addgene plasmid #158901 | JGI_018063 | depositor full sequence | sequence record 306757 | JGI_018063 sequence 6306 bps
CTCGAGCACCACCACCACCACCACTGAGATCCGGCTGCTAACAAAGCCCGAAAGGAAGCTGAGTTGGCTG
CTGCCACCGCTGAGCAATAACTAGCATAACCCCTTGGGGCCTCTAAACGGGTCTTGAGGGGTTTTTTGCT
GAAAGGAGGAACTATATCCGGATTGGCGAATGGG
[124 nt withheld, positions 175-298]
C
[91 nt withheld, positions 300-390]
A
[49 nt withheld, positions 392-440]
CCTTTGACGTTGGAGTCCACGTTCTTT
[37 nt withheld, positions 468-504]
ACCCTATCTCGGTCTATTCTTTTGATTTATAAGGGATTTTGCCGATTTCGGCCTATTGGTTAAAAAATGA
GCTGATTTAACAAAAATTTAACGCGAATTTTAACAAAATATTAACGTTTACAATTTCAGGTGGCACTTTT
CGGGGAAATGTGCGCGGAACCCCTATTTGTTTATTTTTCTAAATACATTCAAATATGTATCCGCTCATGA
ATTAATTCTTAGAAAAACTCATCGAGCATCAAATGAAACTGCAATTTATTCATATCAGGATTATCAATAC
CATATTTTTGAAAAAGCCGTTTCTGTAATGAAGGAGAAAACTCACCGAGGCAGTTCCATAGGATGGCAAG
ATCCTGGTATCGGTCTGCGATTCCGACTCGTCCAACATCAATACAACCTATTAATTTCCCCTCGTCAAAA
ATAAGGTTATCAAGTGAGAAATCACCATGAGTGACGACTGAATCCGGTGAGAATGGCAAAAGTTTATGCA
TTTCTTTCCAGACTTGTTCAACAGGCCAGCCATTACGCTCGTCATCAAAATCACTCGCATCAACCAAACC
GTTATTCATTCGTGATTGCGCCTGAGCGAGACGAAATACGCGATCGCTGTTAAAAGGACAATTACAAACA
GGAATCGAATGCAACCGGCGCAGGAACACTGCCAGCGCATCAACAATATTTTCACCTGAATCAGGATATT
CTTCTAATACCTGGAATGCTGTTTTCCCGGGGATCGCAGTGGTGAGTAACCATGCATCATCAGGAGTACG
GATAAAATGCTTGATGGTCGGAAGAGGCATAAATTCCGTCAGCCAGTTTAGTCTGACCATCTCATCTGTA
ACATCATTGGCAACGCTACCTTTGCCATGTTTCAGAAACAACTCTGGCGCATCGGGCTTCCCATACAATC
GATAGATTGTCGCACCTGATTGCCCGACATTATCGCGAGCCCATTTATACCCATATAAATCAGCATCCAT
GTTGGAATTTAATCGCGGCCTAGAGCAAGACGTTTCCCGTTGAATATGGCTCATAACACCCCTTGTATTA
CTGTTTATGTAAGCAGACAGTTTTATTGTTCATGACCAAAATCCCTTAACGTGAGTTTTCGTTCCACTGA
GCGTCAGACCCCGTAGAAAAGATCAAAGGATCTTCTTGAGATCCTTTTTTTCTGCGCGTAATCTGCTGCT
TGCAAACAAAAAAACCACCGCTACCAGCGGTGGTTTGTTTGCCGGATCAAGAGCTACCAACTCTTTTTCC
GAAGGTAACTGGCTTCAGCAGAGCGCAGATACCAAATACTGTCCTTCTAGTGTAGCCGTAGTTAGGCCAC
CACTTCAAGAACTCTGTAGCACCGCCTACATACCTCGCTCTGCTAATCCTGTTACCAGTGGCTGCTGCCA
GTGGCGATAAGTCGTGTCTTACCGGGTTGGACTCAAGACGATAGTTACCGGATAAGGCGCAGCGGTCGGG
CTGAACGGGGGGTTCGTGCACACAGCCCAGCTTGGAGCGAACGACCTACACCGAACTGAGATACCTACAG
CGTGAGCTATGAGAAAGCGCCACGCTTCCCGAAGGGAGAAAGGCGGACAGGTATCCGGTAAGCGGCAGGG
TCGGAACAGGAGAGCGCACGAGGGAGCTTCCAGGGGGAAACGCCTGGTATCTTTATAGTCCTGTCGGGTT
TCGCCACCTCTGACTTGAGCGTCGATTTTTGTGATGCTCGTCAGGGGGGCGGAGCCTATGGAAAAACGCC
AGCAACGCGGCCTTTTTACGGTTCCTGGCCTTTTGCTGGCCTTTTGCTCACATGTTCTTTCCTGCGTTAT
CCCCTGATTCTGTGGATAACCGTATTACCGCCTTTGAGTGAGCTGATACCGCTCGCCGCAGCCGAACGAC
CGAGCGCAGCGAGTCAGTGAGCGAGGAAGCGGAAGAGCGCCTGATGCGGTATTTTCTCCTTACGCATCTG
TGCGGTATTTCACACCGCATATATGGTGCACTCTCAGTACAATCTGCTCTGATGCCGCATAGTTAAGCCA
GTATACACTCCGCTATCGCTACGTGACTGGGTCATGGCTGCGCCCCGACACCCGCCAACACCCGCTGACG
CGCCCTGACGGGCTTGTCTGCTCCCGGCATCCGCTTACAGACAAGCTGTGACCGTCTCCGGGAGCTGCAT
GTGTCAGAGGTTTTCACCGTCATCACCGAAACGCGCGAGGCAGCTGCGGTAAAGCTCATCAGCGTGGTCG
TGAAGCGATTCACAGATGTCTGCCTGTTCATCCGCGTCCAGCTCGTTGAGTTTCTCCAGAAGCGTTAATG
TCTGGCTTCTGATAAAGCGGGCCATGTTAAGGGCGGTTTTTTCCTGTTTGGTCACTGATGCCTCCGTGTA
AGGGGGATTTCTGTTCATGGGGGTAATGATACCGATGAAACGAGAGAGGATGCTCACGATACGGGTTACT
GATGATGAACATGCCCGGTTACTGGAACGTTGTGAGGGTAAACAACTGGCGGTATGGATGCGGCGGGACC
AGAGAAAAATCACTCAGGGTCAATGCCAGCGCTTCGTTAATACAGATGTAGGTGTTCCACAGGGTAGCCA
GCAGCATCCTGCGATGCAGATCCGGAACATAATGGTGCAGGGCGCTGACTTCCGCGTTTCCAGACTTTAC
GAAACACGGAAACCGAAGACCATTCATGTTGTTGCTCAGGTCGCAGACGTTTTGCAGCAGCAGTCGCTTC
ACGTTCGCTCGCGTATCGGTGATTCATTCTGCTAACCAGTAAGGCAACCCCGCCAGCCTAGCCGGGTCCT
CAACGACAGGAGCACGATCATGCGCACCCGTGGGGCCGCCATGCCGGCGATAATGGCCTGCTTCTCGCCG
AAACGTTTGGTGGCGGGACCAGTGACGAAGGCTTGAGCGAGGGCGTGCAAGATTCCGAATACCGCAAGCG
ACAGGCCGATCATCGTCGCGCTCCAGCGAAAGCGGTCCTCGCCGAAAATGACCCAGAGCGCTGCCGGCAC
CTGTCCTACGAGTTGCATGATAAAGAAGACAGTCATAAGTGCGGCGACGATAGTCATGCCCCGCGCCCAC
CGGAAGGAGCTGACTGGGTTGAAGGCTCTCAAGGGCATCGGTCGAGATCCCGGTGCCTAATGAGTGAGCT
AACTTACATTAATTGCGTTGCGCTCACTGCCCGCTTTCCAGTCGGGAAACCTGTCGTGCCAGCTGCATTA
ATGAATCGGCCAACGCGCGGGGAGAGGCGGTTTGCGTATTGGGCGCCAGGGTGGTTTTTCTTTTCACCAG
TGAGACGGGCAACAGCTGATTGCCCTTCACCGCCTGGCCCTGAGAGAGTTGCAGCAAGCGGTCCACGCTG
GTTTGCCCCAGCAGGCGAAAATCCTGTTTGATGGTGGTTAACGGCGGGATATAACATGAGCTGTCTTCGG
TATCGTCGTATCCCACTACCGAGATATCCGCACCAACGCGCAGCCCGGACTCGGTAATGGCGCGCATTGC
GCCCAGCGCCATCTGATCGTTGGCAACCAGCATCGCAGTGGGAACGATGCCCTCATTCAGCATTTGCATG
GTTTGTTGAAAACCGGACATGGCACTCCAGTCGCCTTCCCGTTCCGCTATCGGCTGAATTTGATTGCGAG
TGAGATATTTATGCCAGCCAGCCAGACGCAGACGCGCCGAGACAGAACTTAATGGGCCCGCTAACAGCGC
GATTTGCTGGTGACCCAATGCGACCAGATGCTCCACGCCCAGTCGCGTACCGTCTTCATGGGAGAAAATA
ATACTGTTGATGGGTGTCTGGTCAGAGACATCAAGAAATAACGCCGGAACATTAGTGCAGGCAGCTTCCA
CAGCAATGGCATCCTGGTCATCCAGCGGATAGTTAATGATCAGCCCACTGACGCGTTGCGCGAGAAGATT
GTGCACCGCCGCTTTACAGGCTTCGACGCCGCTTCGTTCTACCATCGACACCACCACGCTGGCACCCAGT
TGATCGGCGCGAGATTTAATCGCCGCGACAATTTGCGACGGCGCGTGCAGGGCCAGACTGGAGGTGGCAA
CGCCAATCAGCAACGACTGTTTGCCCGCCAGTTGTTGTGCCACGCGGTTGGGAATGTAATTCAGCTCCGC
CATCGCCGCTTCCACTTTTTCCCGCGTTTTCGCAGAAACGTGGCTGGCCTGGTTCACCACGCGGGAAACG
GTCTGATAAGAGACACCGGCATACTCTGCGACATCGTATAACGTTACTGGTTTCACATTCACCACCCTGA
ATTGACTCTCTTCCGGGCGCTATCATGCCATACCGCGAAAGGTTTTGCGCCATTCGATGGTGTCCGGGAT
CTCGACGCTCTCCCTTATGCGACTCCTGCATTAGGAAGCAGCCCAGTAGTAGGTTGAGGCCGTTGAGCAC
CGCCGCCGCAAGGAATGGTGCATGCAAGGAGATGGCGCCCAACAGTCCCCCGGCCACGGGGCCTGCCACC
ATACCCACGCCGAAACAAGCGCTCATGAGCCCGAAGTGGCGAGCCCGATCTTCCCCATCGGTGATGTCGG
CGATATAGGCGCCAGCAACCGCACCTGTGGCGCCGGTGATGCCGGCCACGATGCGTCCGGCGTAGAGGAT
CGAGATCTCGATCCCGCGAAATTAATACGACTCACTATAGGGGAATTGTGAGCGGATAACAATTCCCCTC
TAGAAATAATTTTGTTTAACTTTAAGAAGGAGATATACCCTCGAGCACCACCACCACCACCACTGAGATC
CGGCTGCTAACAAAGCCCGAAAGGAAGCATGCTTTTTTCCTCCGTGAGCGTAGCCTCAGTGGCCTATGTT
GATGCGCCTCATCGGGTGTCCAGTCGGGAGCTGGAAGATAGGTTATCTCCGCTTCTTAAAAGGCTGGGCC
TGGCCCCAGGCATAATCGCTTCCTTATCCGGAGTGCAAGCTCGCAGGTTTTGGGATGAGGGAGTTCAACC
ATCTGAAGTAGCCGCACAAGCAGGTGAGAAAGCGATTGTAGCGTCCGGTATCGATCGCGCGCGTATTGGG
GTGCTTGTGAACACCTCTGTATGCCGTGACTTCGTAGAGCCATCTACAGCCTCAATTGTACATCGTCATC
TAGGACTGAGCCCGCGATGTCGTAATTTTGATTTAGCGAATGCGTGCCTAGGTTTCCTGGACGGGATGGA
ACTTGTGGCCGCGATGATTGAACGCGGCGCGATAGATGCCGCCCTGGTTGTCGACGGTGAGGGCTCCAGA
TTTGCTGTTGAAAAAACAATTGATAGACTGAACGCGAGCGGTGATGCACGTGCACTGGGTGAAGAATTCG
CGACTCTGACACTGGGTTCCGGGGCTGCTGCCATGGTTCTGTGTCGCCGAGACTTGGCTCCAGCTGCTCA
TGCTTTTAGAGGAGGCGTATCTTTAGCTGCGACCGATTGGAATCATTTATGTCGGGGTCATGCAGATCGC
ATGGTTACCGATGCCCAGAAGCTCCTGACCCAAGGACTGGACCTTGCTTCAAAAACGTTTGAATTAGCGC
GTACTGAACTCGGATGGTCGCCTGATGTTCTCGACGAGGTGGTGATTCATCAGGTGTCTCGACAACATAC
AGAAAAATTGGCTGCACAGCTGGGTGTTGCACCCGCTAAGATTCATGCAATTTTTCCTGAACATGGCAAC
GTTGGTCCGGCAAGTGTGCCTATGGTATTAGCGAAAGCCGCAGAAATTGGCAGATTACGGAGCGGCATGC
GTGTTGCCCTTATGGGCATTGGGTCGGGTCTTAATTGCGCTATGGCCGAAATTGTTTGGTGA
