Features (pLannotate 1.2.2; 21 found; start..end, strand, type, name):
    719..736     +  CDS            9xHis (fragment): 9xHis affinity tag
    746..795     +  CDS            SET1 (fragment): solubility-enhancement tag derived from T7 phage gene 10B
    803..850     +  terminator     T7 terminator: transcription terminator for bacteriophage T7 RNA polymerase
    887..1315    +  rep_origin     f1 ori (sequence partly withheld): f1 bacteriophage origin of replication; arrow indicates direction of (+) strand synthesis
   1368..1425    +  promoter       AmpR promoter (fragment): bla
   1434..2249    -  CDS            KanR: aminoglycoside phosphotransferase; aph(3')-Ia; confers resistance to kanamycin in bacteria or G418 (Geneticin®) in eukaryotes
   2371..2959    +  rep_origin     ori: high-copy-number ColE1/pMB1/pBR322/pUC origin of replication
   3145..3284    -  misc_feature   bom: basis of mobility region from pBR322
   3386..3577    -  CDS            rop: Rop protein, which maintains plasmids at low copy number; rop
   3594..3974    +  CDS            YPB1_ECOLX: Protein predicted: Swiss-Prot protein existence level 4. From Escherichia coli.
   4046..4337    -  CDS            TcR (fragment): tetracycline efflux protein; tet; confers resistance to tetracycline
   4352..4373    -  protein_bind   CAP binding site: CAP binding activates transcription in the presence of cAMP. E. coli catabolite activator protein
   4386..5468    -  CDS            lacI: lac repressor; lacI; The lac repressor binds to the lac operator to inhibit transcription in E. coli. This inhibition can be relieved by adding lactose or isopropyl-β-D-thiogalactopyranoside (IPTG).
   5469..5546    -  promoter       lacI promoter: lacI
   5554..5833    -  CDS            TcR (fragment): tetracycline efflux protein; tet; confers resistance to tetracycline
   5855..5873    +  promoter       T7 promoter: promoter for bacteriophage T7 RNA polymerase
   5874..5898    +  protein_bind   lac operator: The lac repressor binds to the lac operator to inhibit transcription in E. coli. This inhibition can be relieved by adding lactose or isopropyl-β-D-thiogalactopyranoside (IPTG). lac repressor encoded by lacI
   5913..5935    +  RBS            RBS: efficient ribosome binding site from bacteriophage T7 gene 10 (Olins and Rangwala, 1989)
   5954..5970    +  CDS            capTEV™ (fragment): composite tag for in vivo biotinylation, TEV protease cleavage, and 6xHis tagging
   5981..5998    +  CDS            thrombin site: thrombin recognition and cleavage site
   6002..709     +  CDS            oleA (across the origin): OLEA_XANCP - Experimental evidence at protein level: Swiss-Prot protein existence level 1. Involved in olefin biosynthesis (PubMed:21266575, PubMed:22524624, PubMed:27815501, PubMed:28223313). Catalyzes a non- decarboxylative head-to-head Claisen condensation of two acyl-CoA molecules, generating an (R)-2-alkyl-3-oxoalkanoate (PubMed:21266575, PubMed:22524624, PubMed:27815501). Is active with fatty acyl-CoA substrates that ranged from C(8) to C(16) in length, and is the most active with palmitoyl-CoA and myristoyl-CoA (PubMed:21266575). From Xanthomonas campestris pv. campestris (strain ATCC 3
>Addgene plasmid #158901 | JGI_018063 | addgene full sequence | sequence record 317182 | Addgene NGS Result
CTCAATTGTACATCGTCATCTAGGACTGAGCCCGCGATGTCGTAATTTTGATTTAGCGAATGCGTGCCTA
GGTTTCCTGGACGGGATGGAACTTGTGGCCGCGATGATTGAACGCGGCGCGATAGATGCCGCCCTGGTTG
TCGACGGTGAGGGCTCCAGATTTGCTGTTGAAAAAACAATTGATAGACTGAACGCGAGCGGTGATGCACG
TGCACTGGGTGAAGAATTCGCGACTCTGACACTGGGTTCCGGGGCTGCTGCCATGGTTCTGTGTCGCCGA
GACTTGGCTCCAGCTGCTCATGCTTTTAGAGGAGGCGTATCTTTAGCTGCGACCGATTGGAATCATTTAT
GTCGGGGTCATGCAGATCGCATGGTTACCGATGCCCAGAAGCTCCTGACCCAAGGACTGGACCTTGCTTC
AAAAACGTTTGAATTAGCGCGTACTGAACTCGGATGGTCGCCTGATGTTCTCGACGAGGTGGTGATTCAT
CAGGTGTCTCGACAACATACAGAAAAATTGGCTGCACAGCTGGGTGTTGCACCCGCTAAGATTCATGCAA
TTTTTCCTGAACATGGCAACGTTGGTCCGGCAAGTGTGCCTATGGTATTAGCGAAAGCCGCAGAAATTGG
CAGATTACGGAGCGGCATGCGTGTTGCCCTTATGGGCATTGGGTCGGGTCTTAATTGCGCTATGGCCGAA
ATTGTTTGGTGACTCGAGCACCACCACCACCACCACTGAGATCCGGCTGCTAACAAAGCCCGAAAGGAAG
CTGAGTTGGCTGCTGCCACCGCTGAGCAATAACTAGCATAACCCCTTGGGGCCTCTAAACGGGTCTTGAG
GGGTTTTTTGCTGAAAGGAGGAACTATATCCGGATTGGCGAATGGG
[124 nt withheld, positions 887-1010]
C
[91 nt withheld, positions 1012-1102]
A
[49 nt withheld, positions 1104-1152]
CCTTTGACGTTGGAGTCCACGTTCTTT
[37 nt withheld, positions 1180-1216]
ACCCTATCTCGGTCTATTCTTTTGATTTATAAGGGATTTTGCCGATTTCGGCCTATTGGTTAAAAAATGA
GCTGATTTAACAAAAATTTAACGCGAATTTTAACAAAATATTAACGCTTACAATTTAGGTGGCACTTTTC
GGGGAAATGTGCGCGGAACCCCTATTTGTTTATTTTTCTAAATACATTCAAATATGTATCCGCTCATGAA
TTAATTCTTAGAAAAACTCATCGAGCATCAAATGAAACTGCAATTTATTCATATCAGGATTATCAATACC
ATATTTTTGAAAAAGCCGTTTCTGTAATGAAGGAGAAAACTCACCGAGGCAGTTCCATAGGATGGCAAGA
TCCTGGTATCGGTCTGCGATTCCGACTCGTCCAACATCAATACAACCTATTAATTTCCCCTCGTCAAAAA
TAAGGTTATCAAGTGAGAAATCACCATGAGTGACGACTGAATCCGGTGAGAATGGCAAAAGTTTATGCAT
TTCTTTCCAGACTTGTTCAACAGGCCAGCCATTACGCTCGTCATCAAAATCACTCGCATCAACCAAACCG
TTATTCATTCGTGATTGCGCCTGAGCGAGACGAAATACGCGATCGCTGTTAAAAGGACAATTACAAACAG
GAATCGAATGCAACCGGCGCAGGAACACTGCCAGCGCATCAACAATATTTTCACCTGAATCAGGATATTC
TTCTAATACCTGGAATGCTGTTTTCCCGGGGATCGCAGTGGTGAGTAACCATGCATCATCAGGAGTACGG
ATAAAATGCTTGATGGTCGGAAGAGGCATAAATTCCGTCAGCCAGTTTAGTCTGACCATCTCATCTGTAA
CATCATTGGCAACGCTACCTTTGCCATGTTTCAGAAACAACTCTGGCGCATCGGGCTTCCCATACAATCG
ATAGATTGTCGCACCTGATTGCCCGACATTATCGCGAGCCCATTTATACCCATATAAATCAGCATCCATG
TTGGAATTTAATCGCGGCCTAGAGCAAGACGTTTCCCGTTGAATATGGCTCATAACACCCCTTGTATTAC
TGTTTATGTAAGCAGACAGTTTTATTGTTCATGACCAAAATCCCTTAACGTGAGTTTTCGTTCCACTGAG
CGTCAGACCCCGTAGAAAAGATCAAAGGATCTTCTTGAGATCCTTTTTTTCTGCGCGTAATCTGCTGCTT
GCAAACAAAAAAACCACCGCTACCAGCGGTGGTTTGTTTGCCGGATCAAGAGCTACCAACTCTTTTTCCG
AAGGTAACTGGCTTCAGCAGAGCGCAGATACCAAATACTGTCCTTCTAGTGTAGCCGTAGTTAGGCCACC
ACTTCAAGAACTCTGTAGCACCGCCTACATACCTCGCTCTGCTAATCCTGTTACCAGTGGCTGCTGCCAG
TGGCGATAAGTCGTGTCTTACCGGGTTGGACTCAAGACGATAGTTACCGGATAAGGCGCAGCGGTCGGGC
TGAACGGGGGGTTCGTGCACACAGCCCAGCTTGGAGCGAACGACCTACACCGAACTGAGATACCTACAGC
GTGAGCTATGAGAAAGCGCCACGCTTCCCGAAGGGAGAAAGGCGGACAGGTATCCGGTAAGCGGCAGGGT
CGGAACAGGAGAGCGCACGAGGGAGCTTCCAGGGGGAAACGCCTGGTATCTTTATAGTCCTGTCGGGTTT
CGCCACCTCTGACTTGAGCGTCGATTTTTGTGATGCTCGTCAGGGGGGCGGAGCCTATGGAAAAACGCCA
GCAACGCGGCCTTTTTACGGTTCCTGGCCTTTTGCTGGCCTTTTGCTCACATGTTCTTTCCTGCGTTATC
CCCTGATTCTGTGGATAACCGTATTACCGCCTTTGAGTGAGCTGATACCGCTCGCCGCAGCCGAACGACC
GAGCGCAGCGAGTCAGTGAGCGAGGAAGCGGAAGAGCGCCTGATGCGGTATTTTCTCCTTACGCATCTGT
GCGGTATTTCACACCGCAATGGTGCACTCTCAGTACAATCTGCTCTGATGCCGCATAGTTAAGCCAGTAT
ACACTCCGCTATCGCTACGTGACTGGGTCATGGCTGCGCCCCGACACCCGCCAACACCCGCTGACGCGCC
CTGACGGGCTTGTCTGCTCCCGGCATCCGCTTACAGACAAGCTGTGACCGTCTCCGGGAGCTGCATGTGT
CAGAGGTTTTCACCGTCATCACCGAAACGCGCGAGGCAGCTGCGGTAAAGCTCATCAGCGTGGTCGTGAA
GCGATTCACAGATGTCTGCCTGTTCATCCGCGTCCAGCTCGTTGAGTTTCTCCAGAAGCGTTAATGTCTG
GCTTCTGATAAAGCGGGCCATGTTAAGGGCGGTTTTTTCCTGTTTGGTCACTGATGCCTCCGTGTAAGGG
GGATTTCTGTTCATGGGGGTAATGATACCGATGAAACGAGAGAGGATGCTCACGATACGGGTTACTGATG
ATGAACATGCCCGGTTACTGGAACGTTGTGAGGGTAAACAACTGGCGGTATGGATGCGGCGGGACCAGAG
AAAAATCACTCAGGGTCAATGCCAGCGCTTCGTTAATACAGATGTAGGTGTTCCACAGGGTAGCCAGCAG
CATCCTGCGATGCAGATCCGGAACATAATGGTGCAGGGCGCTGACTTCCGCGTTTCCAGACTTTACGAAA
CACGGAAACCGAAGACCATTCATGTTGTTGCTCAGGTCGCAGACGTTTTGCAGCAGCAGTCGCTTCACGT
TCGCTCGCGTATCGGTGATTCATTCTGCTAACCAGTAAGGCAACCCCGCCAGCCTAGCCGGGTCCTCAAC
GACAGGAGCACGATCATGCGCACCCGTGGGGCCGCCATGCCGGCGATAATGGCCTGCTTCTCGCCGAAAC
GTTTGGTGGCGGGACCAGTGACGAAGGCTTGAGCGAGGGCGTGCAAGATTCCGAATACCGCAAGCGACAG
GCCGATCATCGTCGCGCTCCAGCGAAAGCGGTCCTCGCCGAAAATGACCCAGAGCGCTGCCGGCACCTGT
CCTACGAGTTGCATGATAAAGAAGACAGTCATAAGTGCGGCGACGATAGTCATGCCCCGCGCCCACCGGA
AGGAGCTGACTGGGTTGAAGGCTCTCAAGGGCATCGGTCGAGATCCCGGTGCCTAATGAGTGAGCTAACT
TACATTAATTGCGTTGCGCTCACTGCCCGCTTTCCAGTCGGGAAACCTGTCGTGCCAGCTGCATTAATGA
ATCGGCCAACGCGCGGGGAGAGGCGGTTTGCGTATTGGGCGCCAGGGTGGTTTTTCTTTTCACCAGTGAG
ACGGGCAACAGCTGATTGCCCTTCACCGCCTGGCCCTGAGAGAGTTGCAGCAAGCGGTCCACGCTGGTTT
GCCCCAGCAGGCGAAAATCCTGTTTGATGGTGGTTAACGGCGGGATATAACATGAGCTGTCTTCGGTATC
GTCGTATCCCACTACCGAGATATCCGCACCAACGCGCAGCCCGGACTCGGTAATGGCGCGCATTGCGCCC
AGCGCCATCTGATCGTTGGCAACCAGCATCGCAGTGGGAACGATGCCCTCATTCAGCATTTGCATGGTTT
GTTGAAAACCGGACATGGCACTCCAGTCGCCTTCCCGTTCCGCTATCGGCTGAATTTGATTGCGAGTGAG
ATATTTATGCCAGCCAGCCAGACGCAGACGCGCCGAGACAGAACTTAATGGGCCCGCTAACAGCGCGATT
TGCTGGTGACCCAATGCGACCAGATGCTCCACGCCCAGTCGCGTACCGTCTTCATGGGAGAAAATAATAC
TGTTGATGGGTGTCTGGTCAGAGACATCAAGAAATAACGCCGGAACATTAGTGCAGGCAGCTTCCACAGC
AATGGCATCCTGGTCATCCAGCGGATAGTTAATGATCAGCCCACTGACGCGTTGCGCGAGAAGATTGTGC
ACCGCCGCTTTACAGGCTTCGACGCCGCTTCGTTCTACCATCGACACCACCACGCTGGCACCCAGTTGAT
CGGCGCGAGATTTAATCGCCGCGACAATTTGCGACGGCGCGTGCAGGGCCAGACTGGAGGTGGCAACGCC
AATCAGCAACGACTGTTTGCCCGCCAGTTGTTGTGCCACGCGGTTGGGAATGTAATTCAGCTCCGCCATC
GCCGCTTCCACTTTTTCCCGCGTTTTCGCAGAAACGTGGCTGGCCTGGTTCACCACGCGGGAAACGGTCT
GATAAGAGACACCGGCATACTCTGCGACATCGTATAACGTTACTGGTTTCACATTCACCACCCTGAATTG
ACTCTCTTCCGGGCGCTATCATGCCATACCGCGAAAGGTTTTGCGCCATTCGATGGTGTCCGGGATCTCG
ACGCTCTCCCTTATGCGACTCCTGCATTAGGAAGCAGCCCAGTAGTAGGTTGAGGCCGTTGAGCACCGCC
GCCGCAAGGAATGGTGCATGCAAGGAGATGGCGCCCAACAGTCCCCCGGCCACGGGGCCTGCCACCATAC
CCACGCCGAAACAAGCGCTCATGAGCCCGAAGTGGCGAGCCCGATCTTCCCCATCGGTGATGTCGGCGAT
ATAGGCGCCAGCAACCGCACCTGTGGCGCCGGTGATGCCGGCCACGATGCGTCCGGCGTAGAGGATCGAG
ATCTCGATCCCGCGAAATTAATACGACTCACTATAGGGGAATTGTGAGCGGATAACAATTCCCCTCTAGA
AATAATTTTGTTTAACTTTAAGAAGGAGATATACCATGGGCAGCAGCCATCATCATCATCATCACAGCAG
CGGCCTGGTGCCGCGCGGCAGCCATATGCTTTTTTCCTCCGTGAGCGTAGCCTCAGTGGCCTATGTTGAT
GCGCCTCATCGGGTGTCCAGTCGGGAGCTGGAAGATAGGTTATCTCCGCTTCTTAAAAGGCTGGGCCTGG
CCCCAGGCATAATCGCTTCCTTATCCGGAGTGCAAGCTCGCAGGTTTTGGGATGAGGGAGTTCAACCATC
TGAAGTAGCCGCACAAGCAGGTGAGAAAGCGATTGTAGCGTCCGGTATCGATCGCGCGCGTATTGGGGTG
CTTGTGAACACCTCTGTATGCCGTGACTTCGTAGAGCCATCTACAGC
