>Addgene plasmid #158901 | JGI_018063 | depositor partial sequence | sequence record 306611 | gene insert with vector overlaps
CACAGCAGCGGCCTGGTGCCGCGCGGCAGCCATATGCTTTTTTCCTCCGTGAGCGTAGCCTCAGTGGCCT
ATGTTGATGCGCCTCATCGGGTGTCCAGTCGGGAGCTGGAAGATAGGTTATCTCCGCTTCTTAAAAGGCT
GGGCCTGGCCCCAGGCATAATCGCTTCCTTATCCGGAGTGCAAGCTCGCAGGTTTTGGGATGAGGGAGTT
CAACCATCTGAAGTAGCCGCACAAGCAGGTGAGAAAGCGATTGTAGCGTCCGGTATCGATCGCGCGCGTA
TTGGGGTGCTTGTGAACACCTCTGTATGCCGTGACTTCGTAGAGCCATCTACAGCCTCAATTGTACATCG
TCATCTAGGACTGAGCCCGCGATGTCGTAATTTTGATTTAGCGAATGCGTGCCTAGGTTTCCTGGACGGG
ATGGAACTTGTGGCCGCGATGATTGAACGCGGCGCGATAGATGCCGCCCTGGTTGTCGACGGTGAGGGCT
CCAGATTTGCTGTTGAAAAAACAATTGATAGACTGAACGCGAGCGGTGATGCACGTGCACTGGGTGAAGA
ATTCGCGACTCTGACACTGGGTTCCGGGGCTGCTGCCATGGTTCTGTGTCGCCGAGACTTGGCTCCAGCT
GCTCATGCTTTTAGAGGAGGCGTATCTTTAGCTGCGACCGATTGGAATCATTTATGTCGGGGTCATGCAG
ATCGCATGGTTACCGATGCCCAGAAGCTCCTGACCCAAGGACTGGACCTTGCTTCAAAAACGTTTGAATT
AGCGCGTACTGAACTCGGATGGTCGCCTGATGTTCTCGACGAGGTGGTGATTCATCAGGTGTCTCGACAA
CATACAGAAAAATTGGCTGCACAGCTGGGTGTTGCACCCGCTAAGATTCATGCAATTTTTCCTGAACATG
GCAACGTTGGTCCGGCAAGTGTGCCTATGGTATTAGCGAAAGCCGCAGAAATTGGCAGATTACGGAGCGG
CATGCGTGTTGCCCTTATGGGCATTGGGTCGGGTCTTAATTGCGCTATGGCCGAAATTGTTTGGTGACTC
GAGCACCACCACCACCACCACTGAGATCCG
